>Addgene plasmid #33123 | VCDstubΔ741-752-GFP | addgene partial sequence | sequence record 41139 | EGFP-N 5'-CGTCGCCGTCCAGCTCGACCAG-3'
GCTCCTCGCCCTTGCTCACCATGGTGGCGACCGGTCCCTGAGGCAGCGTGGGGTCTTCTTTCGTTTCAAG
TAAATCTTGAGGTATTATAAGAGGCTCGCTTTTCCCACAGCTCTCCTGGCTGATGAGCGTGTCTGCGTAG
TTGGGTTGTGGGAAGATCAGGTGACTCTTCCGAGAGCCTGCGGTAAGTGAAACATCTAGACCCACAAAGT
GAGAGGCTGGTATGCCAGCCAATCCATTTCCTGAAGCCTGTAGGCGTGATGAGTACCAACGTCGAAGCCT
AAGGGCCAGCAGCACAATGACAAAGGCCAGGAAGATGCAGGAGACCACAGCCACTGCCACCACCAGGTAG
AGTGTCAGGTCTGAATTTTGGGGGTTAGCAGGGGTATGGATGCTTTCCAGGTCCCGGGATCCTTTGTCGT
CGTCGTCTTTGTAGTCTCCGGTCAGGGCCTGGCATCCGGGTAGGCCATAGACAGCAGACAGCAGGAAGAG
GAGGAAGATGGTGGCAGGCAGAGCTTGGAGGACTCCTGGACCCCCAGGCATCTTCTCCCAGATCGATCCG
AGCTCGGTACCGTCGACTGCAGAATTCGAAGCTTGAGCTCGAGATCTGAGTCCGGTAGCGCTAGCGGATC
TGACGGTTCACTAAACCAGCTCTGCTTATATAGACCTCCCACCGTACACGCCTACCGCCCATTTGCGTCA
ATGGGGCGGAGTTGTTACGACATTTTGGAAAGTCCCGTTGATTTTGGTGCCAAAACAAACTCCCATTGAC
GTCAATGGGGTGGAGACTTGGAAATCCCCGTGAGTCAAACCGCTATCCACGCCCATTGATGTACTGCCAA
AACCGCATCACCATGGTAATAGCGATGACTAATACGTAGATGTACTGCCAAGT
