>Addgene plasmid #33123 | VCDstubΔ741-752-GFP | addgene partial sequence | sequence record 41140 | mPcdhga3-F (5' GGACCTGGAAAGCATCCATA 3')
ACCTGACACTCTACCTGGTGGTGGCAGTGGCTGTGGTCTCCTGCATCTTCCTGGCCTTTGTCATTGTGCT
GCTGGCCCTTAGGCTTCGACGTTGGTACTCATCACGCCTACAGGCTTCAGGAAATGGATTGGCTGGCATA
CCAGCCTCTCACTTTGTGGGTCTAGATGTTTCACTTACCGCAGGCTCTCGGAAGAGTCACCTGATCTTCC
CACAACCCAACTACGCAGACACGCTCATCAGCCAGGAGAGCTGTGGGAAAAGCGAGCCTCTTATAATACC
TCAAGATTTACTTGAAACGAAAGAAGACCCCACGCTGCCTCAGGGACCGGTCGCCACCATGGTGAGCAAG
GGCGAGGAGCTGTTCACCGGGGTGGTGCCCATCCTGGTCGAGCTGGACGGCGACGTAAACGGCCACAAGT
TCAGCGTGTCCGGCGAGGGCGAGGGCGATGCCACCTACGGCAAGCTGACCCTGAAGTTCATCTGCACCAC
CGGCAAGCTGCCCGTGCCCTGGCCCACCCTCGTGACCACCCTGACCTACGGCGTGCAGTGCTTCAGCCGC
TACCCCGACCACATGAAGCAGCACGACTTCTTCAAGTCCGCCATGCCCGAAGGCTACGTCCAGGAGCGCA
CCATCTTCTTCAAGGACGACGGCAACTACAAGACCCGCGCCGAGGTGAAGTTCGAGGGCGACACCCTGGT
GAACCGCATCGAGCTGAAGGGCATCGACTTCAAGGAGGACGGCAACATCCTGGGGCACAAGCTGGAGTAC
AACTACAACAGCCACAACGTCTATATCATGGCCGACAAGCAGAAGAACGGCATCAAGGTGAACTTCAAGA
TCCGCCACAACATCGAGGACGGCAGCGTGCAGCTCGCCGACCACTACCAGCAGA
