[The description below was written by a language model from this plasmid's Addgene catalogue record.]
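Description:
VCDstubΔ741-752-GFP is a mammalian expression plasmid built on the Clontech pEGFP-N1 backbone (about 4.7 kb without insert). It is maintained in E. coli as a high-copy plasmid under kanamycin selection. No feature table is provided, so the individual backbone elements (origin, polyadenylation signal, any mammalian selection cassette) are not itemised in the record. The restriction sites used for cloning are not recorded either.

The insert is a heavily truncated and mutated form of mouse protocadherin γA3 (Pcdhga3) expressed from the CMV promoter, with the backbone's EGFP fused in frame at its C terminus. According to the record, the encoded protein consists of a signal sequence joined to a very small fragment of the extracellular domain, and it lacks the constant domain shared among γ-protocadherins. It also carries an internal deletion of amino acids 741–752. The name suggests that what remains is essentially a "stub" retaining the variable cytoplasmic domain (VCD), with the deletion removing a short segment of that region. The signal sequence should direct the product into the secretory pathway, and the EGFP tag allows its location to be followed by fluorescence microscopy in transfected cells.

The associated study concerns a segment of the variable cytoplasmic domain that is needed for γ-protocadherin trafficking and tubulation in the endosome/lysosome pathway. This construct fits that work as a deletion mutant, presumably for comparison with an undeleted VCD stub fusion to test whether residues 741–752 contribute to that behaviour.
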