Addgene plasmid #33123: VCDstubΔ741-752-GFP
Depositing lab: Greg Phillips. Depositing organization: Icahn School of Medicine at Mount Sinai. Publication: A variable cytoplasmic domain segment is necessary for gamma-protocadherin trafficking and tubulation in the endosome/lysosome pathway. O'Leary R, Reilly J, Hanson HH, Kang S, Lou N, Phillips GR. Mol Biol Cell. 2011 Sep 14. 10.1091/mbc.E11-04-0283 PubMed 21917590.
Backbone
  Vector backbone: pEGFP-N1
  Backbone manufacturer: Clontech
  Backbone size w/o insert (bp): 4700
  Vector type: Mammalian Expression
Growth in bacteria
  Bacterial resistance: Kanamycin, 50 μg/mL
  Growth temperature: 37°C
  Growth strain: DH5alpha
  Copy number: High Copy
Gene/Insert
  Gene/Insert name: Pcdh-γA3 (alt name: protocadherin γA3)
  Species: M. musculus (mouse)
  Mutation: Contains a signal sequence fused to a very small extracellular domain fragment and no constant domain and deletion of aa 741-752
  Entrez Gene: Pcdhga3
  Promoter: CMV
  Tag / fusion protein: EGFP (C terminal on backbone)
  Cloning method: Restriction Enzyme; 5′ cloning site None (unknown if destroyed); 3′ cloning site None (unknown if destroyed)
  Sequencing primers: 5′ CMV-Fwd; 3′ EGFP-N
Terms and licenses: Academic/Nonprofit Terms; Industry Terms: Not Available to Industry
How to cite: VCDstubΔ741-752-GFP was a gift from Greg Phillips (Addgene plasmid # 33123 ; http://n2t.net/addgene:33123 ; RRID:Addgene_33123)
